Addgene plasmid #137079: pET-Himar-dCas9
Purpose: Himar-dCas9 gene with C-terminal 6x-His tag for protein purification
Depositing lab: Harris Wang. Depositing organization: Columbia University. Publication: An Engineered Cas-Transposon System for Programmable and Site-Directed DNA Transpositions. Chen SP, Wang HH. CRISPR J. 2019 Dec;2(6):376-394. doi: 10.1089/crispr.2019.0030. Epub 2019 Nov 19. PubMed 31742433.
Backbone
  Vector backbone: pET151
  Backbone size w/o insert (bp): 5647
  Total vector size (bp): 10864
  Modifications to backbone: removed N-terminal 6xHis tag
  Vector type: Bacterial Expression
Growth in bacteria
  Bacterial resistance: Ampicillin, 100 μg/mL
  Growth temperature: 37°C
  Growth strain: DH5alpha
  Growth instructions: The bacterial strain BL21 DE3 or Rosetta 2 DE3 is preferred for downstream applications.
  Copy number: High Copy
Gene/Insert
  Gene/Insert name: Himar-dCas9
  Species: Synthetic
  Insert size (bp): 5217
  Promoter: T7
  Tag / fusion protein: 6xHis (C terminal on insert)
  Cloning method: Gibson Cloning
  Sequencing primers: 5′ GATATAGGCGCCAGCAACCGCACCT; 3′ GCTAGTTATTGCTCAGCGG
Terms and licenses: Academic/Nonprofit Terms; Industry Terms: Not Available to Industry
How to cite: pET-Himar-dCas9 was a gift from Harris Wang (Addgene plasmid # 137079 ; http://n2t.net/addgene:137079 ; RRID:Addgene_137079)
