[The description below was written by a language model from this plasmid's Addgene catalogue record and pLannotate feature annotations shown in this document.]
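Description:
pET-Himar-dCas9 is a bacterial expression plasmid of about 10.9 kb, built on the pET151 backbone, for producing a synthetic Himar-dCas9 fusion protein in E. coli for purification. It carries a ColE1/pMB1-type origin together with the pBR322 bom region and the rop gene. The catalogue lists it as high copy, although rop normally moderates copy number. Selection is by ampicillin through the β-lactamase gene. Several short tetracycline-resistance fragments and a partial tet promoter are annotated, but these are backbone remnants rather than a functional marker.

The roughly 5.2 kb insert sits downstream of a T7 promoter with an adjacent lac operator and the phage T7 gene 10 ribosome binding site, and is followed by the T7 terminator. A plasmid-borne lacI gene supplies the repressor, so expression is IPTG-inducible in hosts that provide T7 RNA polymerase, such as the DE3 strains the record recommends for downstream work. The feature table annotates only the catalytically dead S. pyogenes Cas9 (D10A/H840A) portion. The roughly 1.1 kb between the RBS and dCas9 is unannotated and presumably encodes the Himar transposase and any linker, placing it N-terminal to dCas9. A C-terminal 6xHis tag (detected as a partial 9xHis match) immediately follows dCas9, and the backbone's original N-terminal His tag was removed. A short hit to a T7 gene 10-derived solubility tag just before the terminator is probably residual vector sequence.

The purified protein pairs an RNA-guided DNA-binding domain with a transposase, and was used to develop a Cas-transposon system for programmable, site-directed transposon insertion.
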