Features (pLannotate 1.2.2; 20 found; start..end, strand, type, name):
    209..227     +  promoter       T7 promoter: promoter for bacteriophage T7 RNA polymerase
    228..252     +  protein_bind   lac operator: The lac repressor binds to the lac operator to inhibit transcription in E. coli. This inhibition can be relieved by adding lactose or isopropyl-β-D-thiogalactopyranoside (IPTG). lac repressor encoded by lacI
    267..289     +  RBS            RBS: efficient ribosome binding site from bacteriophage T7 gene 10 (Olins and Rangwala, 1989)
   1412..5491    +  CDS            dCas9: catalytically dead mutant of the Cas9 endonuclease from the Streptococcus pyogenes Type II CRISPR/Cas system RNA-guided DNA-binding protein that lacks endonuclease activity due to the D10A mutation in the RuvC catalytic domain and the H840A mutation in the HNH catalytic domain
   5490..5509    +  CDS            9xHis (fragment): 9xHis affinity tag
   5519..5568    +  CDS            SET1 (fragment): solubility-enhancement tag derived from T7 phage gene 10B
   5576..5623    +  terminator     T7 terminator: transcription terminator for bacteriophage T7 RNA polymerase
   5646..5750    -  CDS            TcR (fragment): tetracycline efflux protein; tet; confers resistance to tetracycline
   5807..5830    -  promoter       tet promoter (fragment): E. coli promoter for tetracycline efflux protein gene
   5947..6051    +  promoter       AmpR promoter: bla
   6052..6912    +  CDS            AmpR: β-lactamase; bla; confers resistance to ampicillin, carbenicillin, and related antibiotics
   7083..7671    +  rep_origin     ori: high-copy-number ColE1/pMB1/pBR322/pUC origin of replication
   7857..7996    -  misc_feature   bom: basis of mobility region from pBR322
   8098..8289    -  CDS            rop: Rop protein, which maintains plasmids at low copy number; rop
   8306..8686    +  CDS            YPB1_ECOLX: Protein predicted: Swiss-Prot protein existence level 4. From Escherichia coli.
   8928..9552    -  CDS            TcR (fragment): tetracycline efflux protein; tet; confers resistance to tetracycline
   9567..9588    -  protein_bind   CAP binding site: CAP binding activates transcription in the presence of cAMP. E. coli catabolite activator protein
   9601..10683   -  CDS            lacI: lac repressor; lacI; The lac repressor binds to the lac operator to inhibit transcription in E. coli. This inhibition can be relieved by adding lactose or isopropyl-β-D-thiogalactopyranoside (IPTG).
  10684..10761   -  promoter       lacI promoter: lacI
  10769..187     -  CDS            TcR (fragment) (across the origin): tetracycline efflux protein; tet; confers resistance to tetracycline
>Addgene plasmid #137079 | pET-Himar-dCas9 | addgene full sequence | sequence record 273575 | Addgene NGS Result
CAAGGAGATGGCGCCCAACAGTCCCCCGGCCACGGGGCCTGCCACCATACCCACGCCGAAACAAGCGCTC
ATGAGCCCGAAGTGGCGAGCCCGATCTTCCCCATCGGTGATGTCGGCGATATAGGCGCCAGCAACCGCAC
CTGTGGCGCCGGTGATGCCGGCCACGATGCGTCCGGCGTAGAGGATCGAGATCTCGATCCCGCGAAATTA
ATACGACTCACTATAGGGGAATTGTGAGCGGATAACAATTCCCCTCTAGAAATAATTTTGTTTAACTTTA
AGAAGGAGATATACCATGGAAAAAAAGGAATTTCGTGTTTTGATAAAATACTGTTTTCTGAAGGGAAAAA
ATACAGTGGAAGCAAAAACTTGGCTTGATAATGAGTTTCCGGACTCTGCCCCAGGGAAATCAACAATAAT
TGATTGGTATGCAAAATTCAAGCGTGGTGAAATGAGCACGGAGGACGGTGAACGCAGTGGACGCCCGAAA
GAGGTGGTTACCGACGAAAACATCAAAAAAATCCACAAAATGATTTTGAATGACCGTAAAATGAAGTTGA
TCGAGATAGCAGAGGCCTTAAAGATATCAAAGGAACGTGTTGGTCATATCATTCATCAATATTTGGATAT
GCGGAAGCTCTGTGCGAAATGGGTGCCGCGCGAGCTCACATTTGACCAAAAACAACGACGTGTTGATGAT
TCTAAGCGGTGTTTGCAGCTGTTAACTCGTAATACACCCGAGTTTTTCCGTCGATATGTGACAATGGATG
AAACATGGCTCCATCACTACACTCCTGAGTCCAATCGACAGTCGGCTGAGTGGACAGCGACCGGTGAACC
GTCTCCGAAGCGTGGAAAGACTCAAAAGTCCGCTGGCAAAGTAATGGCCTCTGTTTTTTGGGATGCGCAT
GGAATAATTTTTATCGATTATCTTGAGAAGGGAAAAACCATCAACAGTGACTATTATATGGCGTTATTGG
AGCGTTTGAAGGTCGAAATCGCGGCAAAACGGCCCCACATGAAGAAGAAAAAAGTGTTGTTCCACCAAGA
CAACGCACCGTGCCACAAGTCATTGAGAACGATGGCAAAAATTCATGAATTGGGCTTCGAATTGCTTCCC
CACCCGCCGTATTCTCCAGATCTGGCCCCCAGCGACTTTTTCTTGTTCTCAGACCTCAAAAGGATGCTCG
CAGGGAAAAAATTTGGCTGCAATGAAGAGGTGATCGCCGAAACTGAGGCCTATTTTGAGGCAAAACCGAA
GGAGTACTACCAAAATGGTATCAAAAAATTGGAAGGTCGTTATAATCGTTGTATCGCTCTTGAAGGGAAC
TATGTTGAAAGCGGTTCCGAAACTCCCGGTACATCAGAAAGCGCGACCCCCGAAAGCATGGATAAAAAGT
ATTCTATTGGTTTAGCTATCGGCACAAATAGCGTCGGATGGGCGGTGATCACTGATGAATATAAGGTTCC
GTCTAAAAAGTTCAAGGTTCTGGGAAATACAGACCGCCACAGTATCAAAAAAAATCTTATAGGGGCTCTT
TTATTTGACAGTGGAGAGACAGCGGAAGCGACTCGTCTCAAACGGACAGCTCGTAGAAGGTATACACGTC
GGAAGAATCGTATTTGTTATCTACAGGAGATTTTTTCAAATGAGATGGCGAAAGTAGATGATAGTTTCTT
TCATCGACTTGAAGAGTCTTTTTTGGTGGAAGAAGACAAGAAGCATGAACGTCATCCTATTTTTGGAAAT
ATAGTAGATGAAGTTGCTTATCATGAGAAATATCCAACTATCTATCATCTGCGAAAAAAATTGGTAGATT
CTACTGATAAAGCGGATTTGCGCTTAATCTATTTGGCCTTAGCGCATATGATTAAGTTTCGTGGTCATTT
TTTGATTGAGGGAGATTTAAATCCTGATAATAGTGATGTGGACAAACTATTTATCCAGTTGGTACAAACC
TACAATCAATTATTTGAAGAAAACCCTATTAACGCAAGTGGAGTAGATGCTAAAGCGATTCTTTCTGCAC
GATTGAGTAAATCAAGACGATTAGAAAATCTCATTGCTCAGCTCCCCGGTGAGAAGAAAAATGGCTTATT
TGGGAATCTCATTGCTTTGTCATTGGGTTTGACCCCTAATTTTAAATCAAATTTTGATTTGGCAGAAGAT
GCTAAATTACAGCTTTCAAAAGATACTTACGATGATGATTTAGATAATTTATTGGCGCAAATTGGAGATC
AATATGCTGATTTGTTTTTGGCAGCTAAGAATTTATCAGATGCTATTTTACTTTCAGATATCCTAAGAGT
AAATACTGAAATAACTAAGGCTCCCCTATCAGCATCAATGATTAAACGCTACGATGAACATCATCAAGAC
TTGACTCTTTTAAAAGCTTTAGTTCGACAACAACTTCCAGAAAAGTATAAAGAAATCTTTTTTGATCAAT
CAAAAAACGGATATGCAGGTTATATTGATGGGGGAGCTAGCCAAGAAGAATTTTATAAATTTATCAAACC
AATTTTAGAAAAAATGGATGGTACTGAGGAATTATTGGTGAAACTAAATCGTGAAGATTTGCTGCGCAAG
CAACGGACCTTTGACAACGGCTCTATTCCCCATCAAATTCACTTGGGTGAGCTGCATGCTATTTTGAGAA
GACAAGAAGACTTTTATCCATTTTTAAAAGACAATCGTGAGAAGATTGAAAAAATCTTGACTTTTCGAAT
TCCTTATTATGTTGGTCCATTGGCGCGTGGCAATAGTCGTTTTGCATGGATGACTCGGAAGTCTGAAGAA
ACAATTACCCCATGGAATTTTGAAGAAGTTGTCGATAAAGGTGCTTCAGCTCAATCATTTATTGAACGCA
TGACAAACTTTGATAAAAATCTTCCAAATGAAAAAGTACTACCAAAACATAGTTTGCTTTATGAGTATTT
TACGGTTTATAACGAATTGACAAAGGTCAAATATGTTACTGAAGGAATGCGAAAACCAGCATTTCTTTCA
GGTGAACAGAAGAAAGCCATTGTTGATTTACTCTTCAAAACAAATCGAAAAGTAACCGTTAAGCAATTAA
AAGAAGATTATTTCAAAAAAATAGAATGTTTTGATAGTGTTGAAATTTCAGGAGTTGAAGATAGATTTAA
TGCTTCATTAGGTACCTACCATGATTTGCTAAAAATTATTAAAGATAAAGATTTTTTGGATAATGAAGAA
AATGAAGATATCTTAGAGGATATTGTTTTAACATTGACCTTATTTGAAGATAGGGAGATGATTGAGGAAA
GACTTAAAACATATGCTCACCTCTTTGATGATAAGGTGATGAAACAGCTTAAACGTCGCCGTTATACTGG
TTGGGGACGTTTGTCTCGAAAATTGATTAATGGTATTAGGGATAAGCAATCTGGCAAAACAATATTAGAT
TTTTTGAAATCAGATGGTTTTGCCAATCGCAATTTTATGCAGCTGATCCATGATGATAGTTTGACATTTA
AAGAAGACATTCAAAAAGCACAAGTGTCTGGACAAGGCGATAGTTTACATGAACATATTGCAAATTTAGC
TGGTAGCCCTGCTATTAAAAAAGGTATTTTACAGACTGTAAAAGTTGTTGATGAATTGGTCAAAGTAATG
GGGCGGCATAAGCCAGAAAATATCGTTATTGAAATGGCACGTGAAAATCAGACAACTCAAAAGGGCCAGA
AAAATTCGCGAGAGCGTATGAAACGAATCGAAGAAGGTATCAAAGAATTAGGAAGTCAGATTCTTAAAGA
GCATCCTGTTGAAAATACTCAATTGCAAAATGAAAAGCTCTATCTCTATTATCTCCAAAATGGAAGAGAC
ATGTATGTGGACCAAGAATTAGATATTAATCGTTTAAGTGATTATGATGTCGATGCCATTGTTCCACAAA
GTTTCCTTAAAGACGATTCAATAGACAATAAGGTCTTAACGCGTTCTGATAAAAATCGTGGTAAATCGGA
TAACGTTCCAAGTGAAGAAGTAGTCAAAAAGATGAAAAACTATTGGAGACAACTTCTAAACGCCAAGTTA
ATCACTCAACGTAAGTTTGATAATTTAACGAAAGCTGAACGTGGAGGTTTGAGTGAACTTGATAAAGCTG
GTTTTATCAAACGCCAATTGGTTGAAACTCGCCAAATCACTAAGCATGTGGCACAAATTTTGGATAGTCG
CATGAATACTAAATACGATGAAAATGATAAACTTATTCGAGAGGTTAAAGTGATTACCTTAAAATCTAAA
TTAGTTTCTGACTTCCGAAAAGATTTCCAATTCTATAAAGTACGTGAGATTAACAATTACCATCATGCCC
ATGATGCGTATCTAAATGCCGTCGTTGGAACTGCTTTGATTAAGAAATATCCAAAACTTGAATCGGAGTT
TGTCTATGGTGATTATAAAGTTTATGATGTTCGTAAAATGATTGCTAAGTCTGAGCAAGAAATAGGCAAA
GCAACCGCAAAATATTTCTTTTACTCTAATATCATGAACTTCTTCAAAACAGAAATTACACTTGCAAATG
GAGAGATTCGCAAACGCCCTCTAATCGAAACTAATGGGGAAACTGGAGAAATTGTCTGGGATAAAGGGCG
AGATTTTGCCACAGTGCGCAAAGTATTGTCCATGCCCCAAGTCAATATTGTCAAGAAAACAGAAGTACAG
ACAGGCGGATTCTCCAAGGAGTCAATTTTACCAAAAAGAAATTCGGACAAGCTTATTGCTCGTAAAAAAG
ACTGGGATCCAAAAAAATATGGTGGTTTTGATAGTCCAACGGTAGCTTATTCAGTCCTAGTGGTTGCTAA
GGTGGAAAAAGGGAAATCGAAGAAGTTAAAATCCGTTAAAGAGTTACTAGGGATCACAATTATGGAAAGA
AGTTCCTTTGAAAAAAATCCGATTGACTTTTTAGAAGCTAAAGGATATAAGGAAGTTAAAAAAGACTTAA
TCATTAAACTACCTAAATATAGTCTTTTTGAGTTAGAAAACGGTCGTAAACGGATGCTGGCTAGTGCCGG
AGAATTACAAAAAGGAAATGAGCTGGCTCTGCCAAGCAAATATGTGAATTTTTTATATTTAGCTAGTCAT
TATGAAAAGTTGAAGGGTAGTCCAGAAGATAACGAACAAAAACAATTGTTTGTGGAGCAGCATAAGCATT
ATTTAGATGAGATTATTGAGCAAATCAGTGAATTTTCTAAGCGTGTTATTTTAGCAGATGCCAATTTAGA
TAAAGTTCTTAGTGCATATAACAAACATAGAGACAAACCAATACGTGAACAAGCAGAAAATATTATTCAT
TTATTTACGTTGACGAATCTTGGAGCTCCCGCTGCTTTTAAATATTTTGATACAACAATTGATCGTAAAC
GATATACGTCTACAAAAGAAGTTTTAGATGCCACTCTTATCCATCAATCCATCACTGGTCTTTATGAAAC
ACGCATTGATTTGAGTCAGCTAGGAGGTGACCACCACCACCACCACCACTGAGATCCGGCTGCTAACAAA
GCCCGAAAGGAAGCTGAGTTGGCTGCTGCCACCGCTGAGCAATAACTAGCATAACCCCTTGGGGCCTCTA
AACGGGTCTTGAGGGGTTTTTTGCTGAAAGGAGGAACTATATCCGGATATCCCGCAAGAGGCCCGGCAGT
ACCGGCATAACCAAGCCTATGCCTACAGCATCCAGGGTGACGGTGCCGAGGATGACGATGAGCGCATTGT
TAGATTTCATACACGGTGCCTGACTGCGTTAGCAATTTAACTGTGATAAACTACCGCATTAAAGCTAGCT
TATCGATGATAAGCTGTCAAACATGAGAATTAATTCTTGAAGACGAAAGGGCCTCGTGATACGCCTATTT
TTATAGGTTAATGTCATGATAATAATGGTTTCTTAGACGTCAGGTGGCACTTTTCGGGGAAATGTGCGCG
GAACCCCTATTTGTTTATTTTTCTAAATACATTCAAATATGTATCCGCTCATGAGACAATAACCCTGATA
AATGCTTCAATAATATTGAAAAAGGAAGAGTATGAGTATTCAACATTTCCGTGTCGCCCTTATTCCCTTT
TTTGCGGCATTTTGCCTTCCTGTTTTTGCTCACCCAGAAACGCTGGTGAAAGTAAAAGATGCTGAAGATC
AGTTGGGTGCACGAGTGGGTTACATCGAACTGGATCTCAACAGCGGTAAGATCCTTGAGAGTTTTCGCCC
CGAAGAACGTTTTCCAATGATGAGCACTTTTAAAGTTCTGCTATGTGGCGCGGTATTATCCCGTGTTGAC
GCCGGGCAAGAGCAACTCGGTCGCCGCATACACTATTCTCAGAATGACTTGGTTGAGTACTCACCAGTCA
CAGAAAAGCATCTTACGGATGGCATGACAGTAAGAGAATTATGCAGTGCTGCCATAACCATGAGTGATAA
CACTGCGGCCAACTTACTTCTGACAACGATCGGAGGACCGAAGGAGCTAACCGCTTTTTTGCACAACATG
GGGGATCATGTAACTCGCCTTGATCGTTGGGAACCGGAGCTGAATGAAGCCATACCAAACGACGAGCGTG
ACACCACGATGCCTGCAGCAATGGCAACAACGTTGCGCAAACTATTAACTGGCGAACTACTTACTCTAGC
TTCCCGGCAACAATTAATAGACTGGATGGAGGCGGATAAAGTTGCAGGACCACTTCTGCGCTCGGCCCTT
CCGGCTGGCTGGTTTATTGCTGATAAATCTGGAGCCGGTGAGCGTGGGTCTCGCGGTATCATTGCAGCAC
TGGGGCCAGATGGTAAGCCCTCCCGTATCGTAGTTATCTACACGACGGGGAGTCAGGCAACTATGGATGA
ACGAAATAGACAGATCGCTGAGATAGGTGCCTCACTGATTAAGCATTGGTAACTGTCAGACCAAGTTTAC
TCATATATACTTTAGATTGATTTAAAACTTCATTTTTAATTTAAAAGGATCTAGGTGAAGATCCTTTTTG
ATAATCTCATGACCAAAATCCCTTAACGTGAGTTTTCGTTCCACTGAGCGTCAGACCCCGTAGAAAAGAT
CAAAGGATCTTCTTGAGATCCTTTTTTTCTGCGCGTAATCTGCTGCTTGCAAACAAAAAAACCACCGCTA
CCAGCGGTGGTTTGTTTGCCGGATCAAGAGCTACCAACTCTTTTTCCGAAGGTAACTGGCTTCAGCAGAG
CGCAGATACCAAATACTGTCCTTCTAGTGTAGCCGTAGTTAGGCCACCACTTCAAGAACTCTGTAGCACC
GCCTACATACCTCGCTCTGCTAATCCTGTTACCAGTGGCTGCTGCCAGTGGCGATAAGTCGTGTCTTACC
GGGTTGGACTCAAGACGATAGTTACCGGATAAGGCGCAGCGGTCGGGCTGAACGGGGGGTTCGTGCACAC
AGCCCAGCTTGGAGCGAACGACCTACACCGAACTGAGATACCTACAGCGTGAGCTATGAGAAAGCGCCAC
GCTTCCCGAAGGGAGAAAGGCGGACAGGTATCCGGTAAGCGGCAGGGTCGGAACAGGAGAGCGCACGAGG
GAGCTTCCAGGGGGAAACGCCTGGTATCTTTATAGTCCTGTCGGGTTTCGCCACCTCTGACTTGAGCGTC
GATTTTTGTGATGCTCGTCAGGGGGGCGGAGCCTATGGAAAAACGCCAGCAACGCGGCCTTTTTACGGTT
CCTGGCCTTTTGCTGGCCTTTTGCTCACATGTTCTTTCCTGCGTTATCCCCTGATTCTGTGGATAACCGT
ATTACCGCCTTTGAGTGAGCTGATACCGCTCGCCGCAGCCGAACGACCGAGCGCAGCGAGTCAGTGAGCG
AGGAAGCGGAAGAGCGCCTGATGCGGTATTTTCTCCTTACGCATCTGTGCGGTATTTCACACCGCAATGG
TGCACTCTCAGTACAATCTGCTCTGATGCCGCATAGTTAAGCCAGTATACACTCCGCTATCGCTACGTGA
CTGGGTCATGGCTGCGCCCCGACACCCACCAACACCCGCTGACGCGCCCTGACGGGCTTGTCTGCTCCCG
GCATCCGCTTACAGACAAGCTGTGACCGTCTCCGGGAGCTGCATGTGTCAGAGGTTTTCACCGTCATCAC
CGAAACGCGCGAGGCAGCTGCGGTAAAGCTCATCAGCGTGGTCGTGAAGCGATTCACAGATGTCTGCCTG
TTCATCCGCGTCCAGCTCGTTGAGTTTCTCCAGAAGCGTTAATGTCTGGCTTCTGATAAAGCGGGCCATG
TTAAGGGCGGTTTTTTCCTGTTTGGTCACTGATGCCTCCGTGTAAGGGGGATTTCTGTTCATGGGGGTAA
TGATACCGATGAAACGAGAGAGGATGCTCACGATACGGGTTACTGATGATGAACATGCCCGGTTACTGGA
ACGTTGTGAGGGTAAACAACTGGCGGTATGGATGCGGCGGGACCAGAGAAAAATCACTCAGGGTCAATGC
CAGCGCTTCGTTAATACAGATGTAGGTGTTCCACAGGGTAGCCAGCAGCATCCTGCGATGCAGATCCGGA
ACATAATGGTGCAGGGCGCTGACTTCCGCGTTTCCAGACTTTACGAAACACGGAAACCGAAGACCATTCA
TGTTGTTGCTCAGGTCGCAGACGTTTTGCAGCAGCAGTCGCTTCACGTTCGCTCGCGTATCGGTGATTCA
TTCTGCTAACCAGTAAGGCAACCCCGCCAGCCTAGCCGGGTCCTCAACGACAGGAGCACGATCATGCGCA
CCCGTGGCCAGGACCCAACGCTGCCCGAGATGCGCCGCGTGCGGCTGCTGGAGATGGCGGACGCGATGGA
TATGTTCTGCCAAGGGTTGGTTTGCGCATTCACAGTTCTCCGCAAGAATTGATTGGCTCCAATTCTTGGA
GTGGTGAATCCGTTAGCGAGGTGCCGCCGGCTTCCATTCAGGTCGAGGTGGCCCGGCTCCATGCACCGCG
ACGCAACGCGGGGAGGCAGACAAGGTATAGGGCGGCGCCTACAATCCATGCCAACCCGTTCCATGTGCTC
GCCGAGGCGGCATAAATCGCCGTGACGATCAGCGGTCCAATGATCGAAGTTAGGCTGGTAAGAGCCGCGA
GCGATCCTTGAAGCTGTCCCTGATGGTCGTCATCTACCTGCCTGGACAGCATGGCCTGCAACGCGGGCAT
CCCGATGCCGCCGGAAGCGAGAAGAATCATAATGGGGAAGGCCATCCAGCCTCGCGTCGCGAACGCCAGC
AAGACGTAGCCCAGCGCGTCGGCCGCCATGCCGGCGATAATGGCCTGCTTCTCGCCGAAACGTTTGGTGG
CGGGACCAGTGACGAAGGCTTGAGCGAGGGCGTGCAAGATTCCGAATACCGCAAGCGACAGGCCGATCAT
CGTCGCGCTCCAGCGAAAGCGGTCCTCGCCGAAAATGACCCAGAGCGCTGCCGGCACCTGTCCTACGAGT
TGCATGATAAAGAAGACAGTCATAAGTGCGGCGACGATAGTCATGCCCCGCGCCCACCGGAAGGAGCTGA
CTGGGTTGAAGGCTCTCAAGGGCATCGGTCGAGATCCCGGTGCCTAATGAGTGAGCTAACTTACATTAAT
TGCGTTGCGCTCACTGCCCGCTTTCCAGTCGGGAAACCTGTCGTGCCAGCTGCATTAATGAATCGGCCAA
CGCGCGGGGAGAGGCGGTTTGCGTATTGGGCGCCAGGGTGGTTTTTCTTTTCACCAGTGAGACGGGCAAC
AGCTGATTGCCCTTCACCGCCTGGCCCTGAGAGAGTTGCAGCAAGCGGTCCACGCTGGTTTGCCCCAGCA
GGCGAAAATCCTGTTTGATGGTGGTTAACGGCGGGATATAACATGAGCTGTCTTCGGTATCGTCGTATCC
CACTACCGAGATATCCGCACCAACGCGCAGCCCGGACTCGGTAATGGCGCGCATTGCGCCCAGCGCCATC
TGATCGTTGGCAACCAGCATCGCAGTGGGAACGATGCCCTCATTCAGCATTTGCATGGTTTGTTGAAAAC
CGGACATGGCACTCCAGTCGCCTTCCCGTTCCGCTATCGGCTGAATTTGATTGCGAGTGAGATATTTATG
CCAGCCAGCCAGACGCAGACGCGCCGAGACAGAACTTAATGGGCCCGCTAACAGCGCGATTTGCTGGTGA
CCCAATGCGACCAGATGCTCCACGCCCAGTCGCGTACCGTCTTCATGGGAGAAAATAATACTGTTGATGG
GTGTCTGGTCAGAGACATCAAGAAATAACGCCGGAACATTAGTGCAGGCAGCTTCCACAGCAATGGCATC
CTGGTCATCCAGCGGATAGTTAATGATCAGCCCACTGACGCGTTGCGCGAGAAGATTGTGCACCGCCGCT
TTACAGGCTTCGACGCCGCTTCGTTCTACCATCGACACCACCACGCTGGCACCCAGTTGATCGGCGCGAG
ATTTAATCGCCGCGACAATTTGCGACGGCGCGTGCAGGGCCAGACTGGAGGTGGCAACGCCAATCAGCAA
CGACTGTTTGCCCGCCAGTTGTTGTGCCACGCGGTTGGGAATGTAATTCAGCTCCGCCATCGCCGCTTCC
ACTTTTTCCCGCGTTTTCGCAGAAACGTGGCTGGCCTGGTTCACCACGCGGGAAACGGTCTGATAAGAGA
CACCGGCATACTCTGCGACATCGTATAACGTTACTGGTTTCACATTCACCACCCTGAATTGACTCTCTTC
CGGGCGCTATCATGCCATACCGCGAAAGGTTTTGCGCCATTCGATGGTGTCCGGGATCTCGACGCTCTCC
CTTATGCGACTCCTGCATTAGGAAGCAGCCCAGTAGTAGGTTGAGGCCGTTGAGCACCGCCGCCGCAAGG
AATGGTGCATG
